Addgene plasmid #200560: pAAV-Tbg-CES2A-ΔC-S227A
Purpose: Secreted mouse CES2A S227A mutant driven by heptaocyte-specific promoter in AAV viral vector
Depositing lab: Jonathan Long. Depositing organization: Stanford University. Publication: Organism-wide, cell-type-specific secretome mapping of exercise training in mice. Wei W, Riley NM, Lyu X, Shen X, Guo J, Raun SH, Zhao M, Moya-Garzon MD, Basu H, Sheng-Hwa Tung A, Li VL, Huang W, Wiggenhorn AL, Svensson KJ, Snyder MP, Bertozzi CR, Long JZ. Cell Metab. 2023 Apr 28:S1550-4131(23)00138-9. doi: 10.1016/j.cmet.2023.04.011. PubMed 37141889.
Backbone
  Vector backbone: pAAV-TBG
  Vector type: AAV
Growth in bacteria
  Bacterial resistance: Ampicillin, 100 μg/mL
  Growth temperature: 37°C
  Growth strain: NEB Stable
  Copy number: High Copy
Gene/Insert
  Gene/Insert name: Mouse Carboxylesterase 2A S227A mutant delta C-terminal
  Species: M. musculus (mouse)
  Entrez Gene: Ces2a (a.k.a. 9130231C15Rik, Ces6)
  Promoter: CMV promoter
  Tag / fusion protein: Flag (N terminal on insert)
  Cloning method: Restriction Enzyme; 5′ cloning site NotI (not destroyed); 3′ cloning site HindIII (not destroyed)
  Sequencing primers: 5′ aaactgggcttgtcgagaca; 3′ gcagcgtatccacatag
Terms and licenses: Academic/Nonprofit Terms; Industry Terms: Not Available to Industry
How to cite: pAAV-Tbg-CES2A-ΔC-S227A was a gift from Jonathan Long (Addgene plasmid # 200560 ; http://n2t.net/addgene:200560 ; RRID:Addgene_200560)
