[The description below was written by a language model from this plasmid's Addgene catalogue record and pLannotate feature annotations shown in this document.]
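Description:
pAAV-Tbg-CES2A-ΔC-S227A is an adeno-associated virus transfer plasmid built on the pAAV-TBG backbone for liver-directed expression of a mutant mouse carboxylesterase. It is maintained in E. coli through a high-copy ColE1/pUC-type origin with ampicillin selection (AmpR under its own bla promoter). It also carries an f1 phage origin and remnants of a lac cloning region (lac promoter/operator, lacZα and lacI fragments) outside the viral cassette. Two AAV2 inverted terminal repeats, both annotated as fragments, flank the expression unit and define the segment that is packaged into recombinant AAV particles when rep/cap and helper functions are supplied in trans.

Between the ITRs, the feature table shows the human thyroxine-binding globulin (TBG) promoter, a hepatocyte-specific element. It is followed by a chimeric β-globin/immunoglobulin intron, the Ces2a coding sequence, a WPRE fragment that enhances transcript stability and expression, and the bovine growth hormone polyadenylation signal. The catalogue's promoter field lists CMV, but no CMV promoter is annotated. The TBG promoter agrees with the plasmid name and the stated hepatocyte-specific purpose, so the catalogue entry appears to be an error.

The insert is mouse CES2A lacking its C-terminal end (ΔC), which the record describes as a secreted form, with an S227A substitution. An N-terminal Flag tag is listed in the catalogue, although it was not separately annotated. The record does not state what the S227A change does. The construct is intended for AAV-mediated production of secreted CES2A S227A from mouse hepatocytes, and it comes from a study of exercise-regulated, cell-type-specific secretomes.
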