Features (pLannotate 1.2.2; 16 found; start..end, strand, type, name):
     49..70      +  protein_bind   CAP binding site: CAP binding activates transcription in the presence of cAMP. E. coli catabolite activator protein
     85..115     +  promoter       lac promoter: promoter for the E. coli lac operon
    123..139     +  protein_bind   lac operator: The lac repressor binds to the lac operator to inhibit transcription in E. coli. This inhibition can be relieved by adding lactose or isopropyl-β-D-thiogalactopyranoside (IPTG). lac repressor encoded by lacI
    200..330     -  repeat_region  AAV2 ITR (fragment): inverted terminal repeat of adeno-associated virus serotype 2 inverted
    418..625     -  polyA_signal   bGH poly(A) signal: bovine growth hormone polyadenylation signal
    639..1180    -  misc_feature   WPRE (fragment): woodchuck hepatitis virus posttranscriptional regulatory element
   1196..2890    -  CDS            Ces2a: EST2A_MOUSE - Also known as Ces6. Experimental evidence at protein level: Swiss-Prot protein existence level 1. Carboxylesterases that catalyzes the hydrolysis of pyrethroids pesticides. Hydrolyzes permethrin faster than cypermethrin. Hydrolyzes retinyl esters (By similarity). From Mus musculus (Mouse).
   2913..3045    -  intron         chimeric intron: chimera between introns from human β-globin and immunoglobulin heavy chain genes
   3105..3514    -  promoter       TBG promoter: promoter from the human thyroxine-binding globulin gene (Yan et al., 2012)
   3854..3984    +  repeat_region  AAV2 ITR (fragment): inverted terminal repeat of adeno-associated virus serotype 2 inverted
   3998..4155    +  CDS            lacZα (fragment): LacZα fragment of β-galactosidase; lacZ fragment
   4160..4588    +  rep_origin     f1 ori (sequence partly withheld): f1 bacteriophage origin of replication; arrow indicates direction of (+) strand synthesis
   4641..4745    +  promoter       AmpR promoter: bla
   4746..5606    +  CDS            AmpR: β-lactamase; bla; confers resistance to ampicillin, carbenicillin, and related antibiotics
   5777..6365    +  rep_origin     ori: high-copy-number ColE1/pMB1/pBR322/pUC origin of replication
   6548..36      +  CDS            lacI (fragment) (across the origin): lac repressor; lacI; The lac repressor binds to the lac operator to inhibit transcription in E. coli. This inhibition can be relieved by adding lactose or isopropyl-β-D-thiogalactopyranoside (IPTG).
>Addgene plasmid #200560 | pAAV-Tbg-CES2A-ΔC-S227A | addgene full sequence | sequence record 392384 | Addgene NGS Result
GCACGACAGGTTTCCCGACTGGAAAGCGGGCAGTGAGCGCAACGCAATTAATGTGAGTTAGCTCACTCAT
TAGGCACCCCAGGCTTTACACTTTATGCTTCCGGCTCGTATGTTGTGTGGAATTGTGAGCGGATAACAAT
TTCACACAGGAAACAGCTATGACCATGATTACGCCAGATTTAATTAAGGCCTTAATTAGGCTGCGCGCTC
GCTCGCTCACTGAGGCCGCCCGGGCAAAGCCCGGGCGTCGGGCGACCTTTGGTCGCCCGGCCTCAGTGAG
CGAGCGAGCGCGCAGAGAGGGAGTGGCCAACTCCATCACTAGGGGTTCCTTGTAGTTAATGATTAACCCG
CCATGCTACTTATCTACGTAGCCATGCTCTAGGAAGATCCTTATCGGGAATTCGCCCTTAACTCGAGTCC
CCAGCATGCCTGCTATTGTCTTCCCAATCCTCCCCCTTGCTGTCCTGCCCCACCCCACCCCCCAGAATAG
AATGACACCTACTCAGACAATGCGATGCAATTTCCTCATTTTATTAGGAAAGGACAGTGGGAGTGGCACC
TTCCAGGGTCAAGGAAGGCACGGGGGAGGGGCAAACAACAGATGGCTGGCAACTAGAAGGCACAGTCGAG
GCAGATCTCGAAGACGCGGAAGAGGCCGCAGAGCCGGCAGCAGGCCGCGGGAAGGAAGGTCCGCTGGATT
GAGGGCCGAAGGGACGTAGCAGAAGGACGTCCCGCGCAGAATCCAGGTGGCAACACAGGCGAGCAGCCAA
GGAAAGGACGATGATTTCCCCGACAACACCACGGAATTGTCAGTGCCCAACAGCCGAGCCCCTGTCCAGC
AGCGGGCAAGGCAGGCGGCGATGAGTTCCGCCGTGGCAATAGGGAGGGGGAAAGCGAAAGTCCCGGAAAG
GAGCTGACAGGTGGTGGCAATGCCCCAACCAGTGGGGGTTGCGTCAGCAAACACAGTGCACACCACGCCA
CGTTGCCTGACAACGGGCCACAACTCCTCATAAAGAGACAGCAACCAGGATTTATACAAGGAGGAGAAAA
TGAAAGCCATACGGGAAGCAATAGCATGATACAAAGGCATTAAAGCAGCGTATCCACATAGCGTAAAAGG
AGCAACATAGTTAAGAATACCAGTCAATCTTTCACAAATTTTGTAATCCAGAGGTTGATTGGATCCAAGC
TTCTACTTGTCCTGAGAACCCTTGAGCTCCTGGATCTTCTGGGGCAGAGTCTTGGTCCAGAACTGCAGCC
TTCTGGCCTTCAGGGCTCGACCCACAGCAGGCTGGGTGTCCAGCTGCAGGTACTGCTCATCATGGTCCAA
CACAGGCCAGGAGGGTAGACCCTCACTGTTGGGGTTCCCATTTCTTGCGAAATTGGCCCAGTACTTCATC
ATCATCCTCTTTAGCAGCTCCTCCTCCTCAGTGAGGTCCAAATTCATGTCCCACAAATAGGAGCCAAAGA
CAAAGGCAACGTCATCACCATGGTCTGCCTTCACATGTGATGGCCTGACATGCTTGATGAAGCTGGACAG
ATGCTGGAACTCATAGAAGTAGACAGGAGCCTGGGAACGCTGGAAATGTGCCACTTGGAGAGCAGGGATC
ACAAACATGAAGTCCCCCAGCATCTCTCTGAACTGTGCTTGCAGGGTCTCTGGGTCCTCAGTGTCCCCCA
TATACTCCTCCACTAGCAGGTGACTACATTCTGGAGGCAACATCATCCGTGCTGCTGTGTTCTTCAGAAC
AGCTGGCAGGGTCTCTCTGGTTATGTTCTTTATGATATGGTCAAGGCCCATGAACATGGGGACTCCCCAG
CCACATTCATCTGTGTTGACACCAATGATGCTGGGGACAGGGTGAAAATCCATAGAGGTCAGCAGCTCCT
GAGGATGCTTGGGTAGGAACTCCCCATCCACCACAGCAGGGATCATCTTGAAGACCTGGTTAATAGCCAG
GATCTCTTGTTTACTCTTTGCTCTCAGGCAGTGGATCAGGGCTTCTGAGTCTGTGGCTTCACAACCAGAT
AGGTTGGCTACTGTCTTGTAGACCACCTCAGAAGTGTCAGAGATGAGGTCAGGCAGCAGGGCCACTCCAC
TCTGCATAATGGCTCCATGAAAGAGTCCTTTGGACATTGGGGACAGAATATGAGAAGACACACTTGTACC
TCCTGCTGCGACTCCAAATATAGTGACCCTGTCACGGTTGCCTCCAAAGTAAGCAATATTCTTCTGCACC
CAGCGTAAGGCAGCCACTTGGTCCAGGTATCCCCAGTTGCCTCTGGCATGCTGGTCTCCAGTGCTGAAGA
AGCCAAGGACCCCCAAGCGATACTGGATGGCGACAATTACTATTTCCTCAGTGGCTGCCAGTTTAGATAC
ATCATTCATGGAAGCTGATCCTACAACCAGTCCACCACCGTGGATCCATACCATCACAGGCAGGTTAGAG
CCCTCCTGGGCGTGGGTTGGTGTGTAGATGTTGAGATACAGGCAGTCCTCGGACATAGAGATGGGAGGCA
GGATCAGATTCATTTCCTTCGCATCCTCTAAATTCATTATATCAGGCTGCAGACACATGGCCGGCTGTGA
GGTCCCATCTCTCACACCACTCCATGGCTCAGGGTCCTCAGGAGGTGCAAAGCGCAGTAGTCCTACAGGA
GGCTTGGCAAAGGGGATTCCCAGGAAGGCATGGACACCAGATTTAGTGTCCTTCACGTGGACAAAGCTGC
CTCTCACCTGACCCCTGTGGGTGTTCCTGATGGGGCTGGCTGAGTCCTGACCGCCCCCCTTATCGTCGTC
ATCCTTGTAGTCGCCATGCACATGCTGGAGGAGAAGCAGGAGCCCACAGGCAACAACACACAGCCAACCA
GGAAGTCTAGCCAATGGCATGGTGGCGCGGCCGCCTGGACACCTGTGGAGAGAAAGGCAAAGTGGATGTC
AGTAAGACCAATAGGTGCCTATCAGAAACGCAAGAGTCTTCTCTGTCTCGACAAGCCCAGTTTCTATTGG
TCTCCTTAAACCTGTCTTGTAACCTTGATACTTACCTGCCCAGTGCCTCACGACCAACTTCTGCAGTCTC
TCAGAAAGCAACATCTTTCCATTTTTATAGCATGTCCTGTATTGCAAAACTAGAGCACTCTTAGTTATAA
ATTAACCCCAGCATTAACCCTGGGATGGTATTTTCAAAGCTGATGTACAAAACCAAGGCCAAGAGGAACA
AAGCAAAAAATGATAAGGTTTGAACTTTGAGTGATTGCTTTGGCTGCCAGACCCTTCATGTAAAACAAAA
GAGAAAGAGGATTGTCAGAGCTGGAGGGGTTTAAGTCCATGCTGGCAAGAGTGTCTTCAGCAGGCAGAAT
AGGGGCCATAGGCAAAAGCACCAAGAGGCAGCAGGAAAAAGTTCTCACTATTGGGCCAAACAGCAGTGGA
ATTGGCAGTTTTTTAAGGGAAAGTTGTACAAAAGCAGAGGCTGGGTGATCCTTTCTAATAGGTTCTGTAG
AAATTATACATGCATTCGCAGAGGAAATGATGTCAAAGGTAGCTTCCAGCCCTGGCGCGCCGGATCTGGA
ATGTTTGTGCTCCTGAGATTATTAACCAGAGCAAACAGAGAGAGTAAATGCTGCCAAGGGCCACTTGGAC
TTTTGACTGCTTTTTAAAAATTAACCTGGATCTGGAATGTTTGTGCTCCTGAGATTATTAACCAGAGCAA
ACAGAGAGAGTAAATGCTGCCAAGGGCCACTTGGACTTTTGACTGCTTTTTAAAAATTAACCTGCTAGCT
TAAGGGCGAATTCCGATCTTCCTAGAGCATGGCTACGTAGATAAGTAGCATGGCGGGTTAATCATTAACT
ACAAGGAACCCCTAGTGATGGAGTTGGCCACTCCCTCTCTGCGCGCTCGCTCGCTCACTGAGGCCGGGCG
ACCAAAGGTCGCCCGACGCCCGGGCTTTGCCCGGGCGGCCTCAGTGAGCGAGCGAGCGCGCAGCCTTAAT
TAACCTAATTCACTGGCCGTCGTTTTACAACGTCGTGACTGGGAAAACCCTGGCGTTACCCAACTTAATC
GCCTTGCAGCACATCCCCCTTTCGCCAGCTGGCGTAATAGCGAAGAGGCCCGCACCGATCGCCCTTCCCA
ACAGTTGCGCAGCCTGAATGGCGAATGGG
[124 nt withheld, positions 4160-4283]
C
[91 nt withheld, positions 4285-4375]
A
[49 nt withheld, positions 4377-4425]
CCTTTGACGTTGGAGTCCACGTTCTTT
[37 nt withheld, positions 4453-4489]
ACCCTATCTCGGTCTATTCTTTTGATTTATAAGGGATTTTGCCGATTTCGGCCTATTGGTTAAAAAATGA
GCTGATTTAACAAAAATTTAACGCGAATTTTAACAAAATATTAACGCTTACAATTTAGGTGGCACTTTTC
GGGGAAATGTGCGCGGAACCCCTATTTGTTTATTTTTCTAAATACATTCAAATATGTATCCGCTCATGAG
ACAATAACCCTGATAAATGCTTCAATAATATTGAAAAAGGAAGAGTATGAGTATTCAACATTTCCGTGTC
GCCCTTATTCCCTTTTTTGCGGCATTTTGCCTTCCTGTTTTTGCTCACCCAGAAACGCTGGTGAAAGTAA
AAGATGCTGAAGATCAGTTGGGTGCACGAGTGGGTTACATCGAACTGGATCTCAACAGCGGTAAGATCCT
TGAGAGTTTTCGCCCCGAAGAACGTTTTCCAATGATGAGCACTTTTAAAGTTCTGCTATGTGGCGCGGTA
TTATCCCGTATTGACGCCGGGCAAGAGCAACTCGGTCGCCGCATACACTATTCTCAGAATGACTTGGTTG
AGTACTCACCAGTCACAGAAAAGCATCTTACGGATGGCATGACAGTAAGAGAATTATGCAGTGCTGCCAT
AACCATGAGTGATAACACTGCGGCCAACTTACTTCTGACAACGATCGGAGGACCGAAGGAGCTAACCGCT
TTTTTGCACAACATGGGGGATCATGTAACTCGCCTTGATCGTTGGGAACCGGAGCTGAATGAAGCCATAC
CAAACGACGAGCGTGACACCACGATGCCTGTAGCAATGGCAACAACGTTGCGCAAACTATTAACTGGCGA
ACTACTTACTCTAGCTTCCCGGCAACAATTAATAGACTGGATGGAGGCGGATAAAGTTGCAGGACCACTT
CTGCGCTCGGCCCTTCCGGCTGGCTGGTTTATTGCTGATAAATCTGGAGCCGGTGAGCGTGGGTCTCGCG
GTATCATTGCAGCACTGGGGCCAGATGGTAAGCCCTCCCGTATCGTAGTTATCTACACGACGGGGAGTCA
GGCAACTATGGATGAACGAAATAGACAGATCGCTGAGATAGGTGCCTCACTGATTAAGCATTGGTAACTG
TCAGACCAAGTTTACTCATATATACTTTAGATTGATTTAAAACTTCATTTTTAATTTAAAAGGATCTAGG
TGAAGATCCTTTTTGATAATCTCATGACCAAAATCCCTTAACGTGAGTTTTCGTTCCACTGAGCGTCAGA
CCCCGTAGAAAAGATCAAAGGATCTTCTTGAGATCCTTTTTTTCTGCGCGTAATCTGCTGCTTGCAAACA
AAAAAACCACCGCTACCAGCGGTGGTTTGTTTGCCGGATCAAGAGCTACCAACTCTTTTTCCGAAGGTAA
CTGGCTTCAGCAGAGCGCAGATACCAAATACTGTTCTTCTAGTGTAGCCGTAGTTAGGCCACCACTTCAA
GAACTCTGTAGCACCGCCTACATACCTCGCTCTGCTAATCCTGTTACCAGTGGCTGCTGCCAGTGGCGAT
AAGTCGTGTCTTACCGGGTTGGACTCAAGACGATAGTTACCGGATAAGGCGCAGCGGTCGGGCTGAACGG
GGGGTTCGTGCACACAGCCCAGCTTGGAGCGAACGACCTACACCGAACTGAGATACCTACAGCGTGAGCT
ATGAGAAAGCGCCACGCTTCCCGAAGGGAGAAAGGCGGACAGGTATCCGGTAAGCGGCAGGGTCGGAACA
GGAGAGCGCACGAGGGAGCTTCCAGGGGGAAACGCCTGGTATCTTTATAGTCCTGTCGGGTTTCGCCACC
TCTGACTTGAGCGTCGATTTTTGTGATGCTCGTCAGGGGGGCGGAGCCTATGGAAAAACGCCAGCAACGC
GGCCTTTTTACGGTTCCTGGCCTTTTGCTGGCCTTTTGCTCACATGTTCTTTCCTGCGTTATCCCCTGAT
TCTGTGGATAACCGTATTACCGCCTTTGAGTGAGCTGATACCGCTCGCCGCAGCCGAACGACCGAGCGCA
GCGAGTCAGTGAGCGAGGAAGCGGAAGAGCGCCCAATACGCAAACCGCCTCTCCCCGCGCGTTGGCCGAT
TCATTAATGCAGCTG
